>Addgene plasmid #45820 | pMSCV-puro-mMCL1 Delta C22 | depositor partial sequence | sequence record 64480 | mMCL-1 Delta C22
ATGTTTGGCCTGCGGAGAAACGCGGTCATCGGCTTGAACCTGTACTGCGGCGGCGCCAGCCTCGGCGCGG
GCGGCGGTTCTCCGGCAGGGGCGCGCCTGGTGGCCGAGGAGGCCAAGGCGCGGCGCGAGGGGGGAGGGGA
GGCCGCCCTGCTGCCCGGCGCGCGGGTGGTCGCCCGGCCGCCGCCCGTGGGCGCCGAGGACCCCGACGTC
ACCGCGTCGGCCGAAAGGCGGCTGCATAAGTCGCCCGGCCTCCTCGCCGTGCCGCCCGAGGAGATGGCCG
CGTCGGCCGCCGCCGCCATCGTGTCTCCGGAGGAGGAACTGGACGGCTGCGAGCCGGAGGCCATCGGCAA
GCGCCCGGCCGTGCTGCCCCTCCTGGAGCGCGTGAGCGAGGCGGCCAAGAGCTCCGGGGCCGACGGCTCT
CTGCCCTCCACGCCGCCGCCGCCCGAGGAGGAAGAGGACGACCTATACCGCCAGTCGCTGGAGATCATCT
CGCGCTACTTGCGGGAGCAGGCGACCGGCTCCAAGGACTCGAAGCCTCTGGGCGAGGCGGGCGCGGCGGG
CCGGAGAGCGCTGGAGACCCTGCGGCGCGTGGGCGACGGCGTGCAGCGCAACCACGAGACGGCCTTCCAG
GGCATGCTCCGGAAACTGGACATTAAAAACGAAGGCGATGTTAAATCTTTTTCTCGAGTAATGGTCCATG
TTTTCAAAGATGGCGTAACAAACTGGGGCAGGATTGTGACTCTTATTTCTTTCGGTGCCTTTGTGGCCAA
ACACTTAAAGAGCGTAAACCAAGAAAGCTTCATCGAACCATTAGCAGAAACTATCACAGATGTTCTTGTA
AGGACGAAACGGGACTGGCTTGTCAAACAAAGAGGCTGGGATGGGTTTGTGGAGTTCTTCCACGTACAGG
ACCTAGAAGGCGGCATCAGA
