>Addgene plasmid #45820 | pMSCV-puro-mMCL1 Delta C22 | depositor partial sequence | sequence record 64481 | pMSCV-puro plasmid sequence (mMCL-1 is cloned into the ECORI site inside the pMSCV-puro vector)
TGAAAGACCCCACCTGTAGGTTTGGCAAGCTAGCTTAAGTAACGCCATTTTGCAAGGCATGGAAAATACA
TAACTGAGAATAGAGAAGTTCAGATCAAGGTTAGGAACAGAGAGACAGCAGAATATGGGCCAAACAGGAT
ATCTGTGGTAAGCAGTTCCTGCCCCGGCTCAGGGCCAAGAACAGATGGTCCCCAGATGCGGTCCCGCCCT
CAGCAGTTTCTAGAGAACCATCAGATGTTTCCAGGGTGCCCCAAGGACCTGAAATGACCCTGTGCCTTAT
TTGAACTAACCAATCAGTTCGCTTCTCGCTTCTGTTCGCGCGCTTCTGCTCCCCGAGCTCAATAAAAGAG
CCCACAACCCCTCACTCGGCGCGCCAGTCCTCCGATAGACTGCGTCGCCCGGGTACCCGTATTCCCAATA
AAGCCTCTTGCTGTTTGCATCCGAATCGTGGACTCGCTGATCCTTGGGAGGGTCTCCTCAGATTGATTGA
CTGCCCACCTCGGGGGTCTTTCATTTGGAGGTTCCACCGAGATTTGGAGACCCCTGCCCAGGGACCACCG
ACCCCCCCGCCGGGAGGTAAGCTGGCCAGCGGTCGTTTCGTGTCTGTCTCTGTCTTTGTGCGTGTTTGTG
CCGGCATCTAATGTTTGCGCCTGCGTCTGTACTAGTTAGCTAACTAGCTCTGTATCTGGCGGACCCGTGG
TGGAACTGACGAGTTCTGAACACCCGGCCGCAACCCTGGGAGACGTCCCAGGGACTTTGGGGGCCGTTTT
TGTGGCCCGACCTGAGGAAGGGAGTCGATGTGGAATCCGACCCCGTCAGGATATGTGGTTCTGGTAGGAG
ACGAGAACCTAAAACAGTTCCCGCCTCCGTCTGAATTTTTGCTTTCGGTTTGGAACCGAAGCCGCGCGTC
TTGTCTGCTGCAGCGCTGCAGCATCGTTCTGTGTTGTCTCTGTCTGACTGTGTTTCTGTATTTGTCTGAA
AATTAGGGCCAGACTGTTACCACTCCCTTAAGTTTGACCTTAGGTCACTGGAAAGATGTCGAGCGGATCG
CTCACAACCAGTCGGTAGATGTCAAGAAGAGACGTTGGGTTACCTTCTGCTCTGCAGAATGGCCAACCTT
TAACGTCGGATGGCCGCGAGACGGCACCTTTAACCGAGACCTCATCACCCAGGTTAAGATCAAGGTCTTT
TCACCTGGCCCGCATGGACACCCAGACCAGGTCCCCTACATCGTGACCTGGGAAGCCTTGGCTTTTGACC
CCCCTCCCTGGGTCAAGCCCTTTGTACACCCTAAGCCTCCGCCTCCTCTTCCTCCATCCGCCCCGTCTCT
CCCCCTTGAACCTCCTCGTTCGACCCCGCCTCGATCCTCCCTTTATCCAGCCCTCACTCCTTCTCTAGGC
GCCGGAATTAGATCTCTCGAGGTTAACGAATTCTACCGGGTAGGGGAGGCGCTTTTCCCAAGGCAGTCTG
GAGCATGCGCTTTAGCAGCCCCGCTGGGCACTTGGCGCTACACAAGTGGCCTCTGGCCTCGCACACATTC
CACATCCACCGGTAGGCGCCAACCGGCTCCGTTCTTTGGTGGCCCCTTCGCGCCACCTTCTACTCCTCCC
CTAGTCAGGAAGTTCCCCCCCGCCCCGCAGCTCGCGTCGTGCAGGACGTGACAAATGGAAGTAGCACGTC
TCACTAGTCTCGTGCAGATGGACAGCACCGCTGAGCAATGGAAGCGGGTAGGCCTTTGGGGCAGCGGCCA
ATAGCAGCTTTGCTCCTTCGCTTTCTGGGCTCAGAGGCTGGGAAGGGGTGGGTCCGGGGGCGGGCTCAGG
GGCGGGCTCAGGGGCGGGGCGGGCGCCCGAAGGTCCTCCGGAGGCCCGGCATTCTGCACGCTTCAAAAGC
GCACGTCTGCCGCGCTGTTCTCCTCTTCCTCATCTCCGGGCCTTTCGACCTGCAGCCCAAGCTTACCATG
ACCGAGTACAAGCCCACGGTGCGCCTCGCCACCCGCGACGACGTCCCCAGGGCCGTACGCACCCTCGCCG
CCGCGTTCGCCGACTACCCCGCCACGCGCCACACCGTCGATCCGGACCGCCACATCGAGCGGGTCACCGA
GCTGCAAGAACTCTTCCTCACGCGCGTCGGGCTCGACATCGGCAAGGTGTGGGTCGCGGACGACGGCGCC
GCGGTGGCGGTCTGGACCACGCCGGAGAGCGTCGAAGCGGGGGCGGTGTTCGCCGAGATCGGCCCGCGCA
TGGCCGAGTTGAGCGGTTCCCGGCTGGCCGCGCAGCAACAGATGGAAGGCCTCCTGGCGCCGCACCGGCC
CAAGGAGCCCGCGTGGTTCCTGGCCACCGTCGGCGTCTCGCCCGACCACCAGGGCAAGGGTCTGGGCAGC
GCCGTCGTGCTCCCCGGAGTGGAGGCGGCCGAGCGCGCCGGGGTGCCCGCCTTCCTGGAGACCTCCGCGC
CCCGCAACCTCCCCTTCTACGAGCGGCTCGGCTTCACCGTCACCGCCGACGTCGAGGTGCCCGAAGGACC
GCGCACCTGGTGCATGACCCGCAAGCCCGGTGCCTGACGCCCGCCCCACGACCCGCAGCGCCCGACCGAA
AGGAGCGCACGACCCCATGCATCGATAAAATAAAAGATTTTATTTAGTCTCCAGAAAAAGGGGGGAATGA
AAGACCCCACCTGTAGGTTTGGCAAGCTAGCTTAAGTAACGCCATTTTGCAAGGCATGGAAAATACATAA
CTGAGAATAGAGAAGTTCAGATCAAGGTTAGGAACAGAGAGACAGCAGAATATGGGCCAAACAGGATATC
TGTGGTAAGCAGTTCCTGCCCCGGCTCAGGGCCAAGAACAGATGGTCCCCAGATGCGGTCCCGCCCTCAG
CAGTTTCTAGAGAACCATCAGATGTTTCCAGGGTGCCCCAAGGACCTGAAATGACCCTGTGCCTTATTTG
AACTAACCAATCAGTTCGCTTCTCGCTTCTGTTCGCGCGCTTCTGCTCCCCGAGCTCAATAAAAGAGCCC
ACAACCCCTCACTCGGCGCGCCAGTCCTCCGATAGACTGCGTCGCCCGGGTACCCGTGTATCCAATAAAC
CCTCTTGCAGTTGCATCCGACTTGTGGTCTCGCTGTTCCTTGGGAGGGTCTCCTCTGAGTGATTGACTAC
CCGTCAGCGGGGGTCTTTCATGGGTAACAGTTTCTTGAAGTTGGAGAACAACATTCTGAGGGTAGGAGTC
GAATATTAAGTAATCCTGACTCAATTAGCCACTGTTTTGAATCCACATACTCCAATACTCCTGAAATAGT
TCATTATGGACAGCGCAGAAGAGCTGGGGAGAATTAATTCGTAATCATGGTCATAGCTGTTTCCTGTGTG
AAATTGTTATCCGCTCACAATTCCACACAACATACGAGCCGGAAGCATAAAGTGTAAAGCCTGGGGTGCC
TAATGAGTGAGCTAACTCACATTAATTGCGTTGCGCTCACTGCCCGCTTTCCAGTCGGGAAACCTGTCGT
GCCAGCTGCATTAATGAATCGGCCAACGCGCGGGGAGAGGCGGTTTGCGTATTGGGCGCTCTTCCGCTTC
CTCGCTCACTGACTCGCTGCGCTCGGTCGTTCGGCTGCGGCGAGCGGTATCAGCTCACTCAAAGGCGGTA
ATACGGTTATCCACAGAATCAGGGGATAACGCAGGAAAGAACATGTGAGCAAAAGGCCAGCAAAAGGCCA
GGAACCGTAAAAAGGCCGCGTTGCTGGCGTTTTTCCATAGGCTCCGCCCCCCTGACGAGCATCACAAAAA
TCGACGCTCAAGTCAGAGGTGGCGAAACCCGACAGGACTATAAAGATACCAGGCGTTTCCCCCTGGAAGC
TCCCTCGTGCGCTCTCCTGTTCCGACCCTGCCGCTTACCGGATACCTGTCCGCCTTTCTCCCTTCGGGAA
GCGTGGCGCTTTCTCATAGCTCACGCTGTAGGTATCTCAGTTCGGTGTAGGTCGTTCGCTCCAAGCTGGG
CTGTGTGCACGAACCCCCCGTTCAGCCCGACCGCTGCGCCTTATCCGGTAACTATCGTCTTGAGTCCAAC
CCGGTAAGACACGACTTATCGCCACTGGCAGCAGCCACTGGTAACAGGATTAGCAGAGCGAGGTATGTAG
GCGGTGCTACAGAGTTCTTGAAGTGGTGGCCTAACTACGGCTACACTAGAAGGACAGTATTTGGTATCTG
CGCTCTGCTGAAGCCAGTTACCTTCGGAAAAAGAGTTGGTAGCTCTTGATCCGGCAAACAAACCACCGCT
GGTAGCGGTGGTTTTTTTGTTTGCAAGCAGCAGATTACGCGCAGAAAAAAAGGATCTCAAGAAGATCCTT
TGATCTTTTCTACGGGGTCTGACGCTCAGTGGAACGAAAACTCACGTTAAGGGATTTTGGTCATGAGATT
ATCAAAAAGGATCTTCACCTAGATCCTTTTAAATTAAAAATGAAGTTTTAAATCAATCTAAAGTATATAT
GAGTAAACTTGGTCTGACAGTTACCAATGCTTAATCAGTGAGGCACCTATCTCAGCGATCTGTCTATTTC
GTTCATCCATAGTTGCCTGACTCCCCGTCGTGTAGATAACTACGATACGGGAGGGCTTACCATCTGGCCC
CAGTGCTGCAATGATACCGCGAGACCCACGCTCACCGGCTCCAGATTTATCAGCAATAAACCAGCCAGCC
GGAAGGGCCGAGCGCAGAAGTGGTCCTGCAACTTTATCCGCCTCCATCCAGTCTATTAATTGTTGCCGGG
AAGCTAGAGTAAGTAGTTCGCCAGTTAATAGTTTGCGCAACGTTGTTGCCATTGCTACAGGCATCGTGGT
GTCACGCTCGTCGTTTGGTATGGCTTCATTCAGCTCCGGTTCCCAACGATCAAGGCGAGTTACATGATCC
CCCATGTTGTGCAAAAAAGCGGTTAGCTCCTTCGGTCCTCCGATCGTTGTCAGAAGTAAGTTGGCCGCAG
TGTTATCACTCATGGTTATGGCAGCACTGCATAATTCTCTTACTGTCATGCCATCCGTAAGATGCTTTTC
TGTGACTGGTGAGTACTCAACCAAGTCATTCTGAGAATAGTGTATGCGGCGACCGAGTTGCTCTTGCCCG
GCGTCAATACGGGATAATACCGCGCCACATAGCAGAACTTTAAAAGTGCTCATCATTGGAAAACGTTCTT
CGGGGCGAAAACTCTCAAGGATCTTACCGCTGTTGAGATCCAGTTCGATGTAACCCACTCGTGCACCCAA
CTGATCTTCAGCATCTTTTACTTTCACCAGCGTTTCTGGGTGAGCAAAAACAGGAAGGCAAAATGCCGCA
AAAAAGGGAATAAGGGCGACACGGAAATGTTGAATACTCATACTCTTCCTTTTTCAATATTATTGAAGCA
TTTATCAGGGTTATTGTCTCATGAGCGGATACATATTTGAATGTATTTAGAAAAATAAACAAATAGGGGT
TCCGCGCACATTTCCCCGAAAAGTGCCACCTGACGTCTAAGAAACCATTATTATCATGACATTAACCTAT
AAAAATAGGCGTATCACGAGGCCCTTTCGTCTCGCGCGTTTCGGTGATGACGGTGAAAACCTCTGACACA
TGCAGCTCCCGGAGACGGTCACAGCTTGTCTGTAAGCGGATGCCGGGAGCAGACAAGCCCGTCAGGGCGC
GTCAGCGGGTGTTGGCGGGTGTCGGGGCTGGCTTAACTATGCGGCATCAGAGCAGATTGTACTGAGAGTG
CACCATATGCGGTGTGAAATACCGCACAGATGCGTAAGGAGAAAATACCGCATCAGGCGCCATTCGCCAT
TCAGGCTGCGCAACTGTTGGGAAGGGCGATCGGTGCGGGCCTCTTCGCTATTACGCCAGCTGGCGAAAGG
GGGATGTGCTGCAAGGCGATTAAGTTGGGTAACGCCAGGGTTTTCCCAGTCACGACGTTGTAAAACGACG
GCGCAAGGAATGGTGCATGCAAGGAGATGGCGCCCAACAGTCCCCCGGCCACGGGGCCTGCCACCATACC
CACGCCGAAACAAGCGCTCATGAGCCCGAAGTGGCGAGCCCGATCTTCCCCATCGGTGATGTCGGCGATA
TAGGCGCCAGCAACCGCACCTGTGGCGCCGGTGATGCCGGCCACGATGCGTCCGGCGTAGAGGCGATTAG
TCCAATTTGTTAAAGACAGGATATCAGTGGTCCAGGCTCTAGTTTTGACTCAACAATATCACCAGCTGAA
GCCTATAGAGTACGAGCCATAGATAAAATAAAAGATTTTATTTAGTCTCCAGAAAAAGGGGGGAA
