>Addgene plasmid #45820 | pMSCV-puro-mMCL1 Delta C22 | addgene partial sequence | sequence record 67561 | MSCV_C_rev2 5'-ggccagaggccacttgtgtagcgcc-3'
CGCGGGGCGCTAGCGCATGCTCCAGACTGCCTTGGGAAAAGCGCCTCCCCTACCCGGTAGAATTCGCCCT
TCTACTAATTTCTGATGCCGCCTTCTAGGTCCTGTACGTGGAAGAACTCCACAAACCCATCCCAGCCTCT
TTGTTTGACAAGCCAGTCCCGTTTCGTCCTTACAAGAACATCTGTGATAGTTTCTGCTAATGGTTCGATG
AAGCTTTCTTGGTTTACGCTCTTTAAGTGTTTGGCCACAAAGGCACCGAAAGAAATAAGAGTCACAATCC
TGCCCCAGTTTGTTACGCCATCTTTGAAAACATGGACCATTACTCGAGAAAAAGATTTAACATCGCCTTC
GTTTTTAATGTCCAGTTTCCGGAGCATGCCCTGGAAGGCCGTCTCGTGGTTGCGCTGCACGCCGTCGCCC
ACGCGCCGCAGGGTCTCCAGCGCTCTCCGGCCCGCCGCGCCCGCCTCGCCCAGAGGCTTCGAGTCCTTGG
AGCCGGTCGCCTGCTCCCGCAAGTAGCGCGAGATGATCTCCAGCGACTGGCGGTATAGGTCGTCCTCTTC
CTCCTCGGGCGGCGGCGGCGTGGAGGGCAGAGAGCCGTCGGCCCCGGAGCTCTTGGCCGCCTCGCTCACG
CGCTCCAGGAGGGGCAGCACGGCCGGGCGCTTGCCGATGGCCTCCGGCTCGCAGCCGTCCAGTTCCTCCT
CCGGAGACACGATGGCGGCGGCGGCCGACGCGGCCATCTCCTCGGGCGGCACGGCGAGGAGGCCGGGCGA
CTTATGCAGCCGCCTTTCGGCCGACGCGGTGACGTCGGGGTCCTCGGCGCCCACGGGCGGCGGCCGGGCG
ACCACCCGCGCGCCGGG
