[The description below was written by a language model from this plasmid's Addgene catalogue record.]
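Description:
pMSCV-puro-mMCL1 Delta C22 is a mammalian expression plasmid built on the pMSCV-puro backbone, a murine stem cell virus-based retroviral vector. The record lists a backbone of 6295 bp and a total size of 7225 bp, with ampicillin resistance for selection in bacteria; copy number is recorded as unknown. No feature table accompanies the entry, so the promoter, origin of replication and other elements are not explicitly stated. In the standard pMSCV-puro design, however, the insert is transcribed from the 5′ long terminal repeat, a packaging signal allows the transcript to be incorporated into retroviral particles when the plasmid is introduced into a packaging cell line, and a separate internal promoter drives a puromycin resistance gene, as the backbone name implies, so that stably transduced mammalian cells can be selected.

The payload is a 930 bp mouse (M. musculus) MCL-1 coding sequence from which the C-terminal 22 amino acids of the full-length protein have been deleted. It was inserted by restriction cloning into an EcoRI site, with EcoRI preserved at both ends, so the cloning was non-directional and insert orientation has to be checked. No epitope tag or reporter fusion is recorded. MCL-1 is an anti-apoptotic BCL-2 family member, and the associated publication concerns its localisation within mitochondria, including the matrix, and its role in linking mitochondrial fusion to respiration. In that context, this truncation mutant is best understood as a tool for stable expression in mammalian cells to test how the C-terminal region contributes to MCL-1 localisation and function, although the record does not spell out the specific experimental purpose.
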