Addgene plasmid #45820: pMSCV-puro-mMCL1 Delta C22
Depositing lab: Joseph Opferman. Depositing organization: St. Jude Children's Research Hospital. Publication: Anti-apoptotic MCL-1 localizes to the mitochondrial matrix and couples mitochondrial fusion to respiration. Perciavalle RM, Stewart DP, Koss B, Lynch J, Milasta S, Bathina M, Temirov J, Cleland MM, Pelletier S, Schuetz JD, Youle RJ, Green DR, Opferman JT. Nat Cell Biol. 2012 Apr 29;14(6):575-83. doi: 10.1038/ncb2488. PubMed 22544066.
Backbone
  Vector backbone: pMSCV-puro
  Backbone size w/o insert (bp): 6295
  Total vector size (bp): 7225
  Vector type: Mammalian Expression
Growth in bacteria
  Bacterial resistance: Ampicillin, 100 μg/mL
  Growth temperature: 37°C
  Growth strain: DH5alpha
  Copy number: Unknown
Gene/Insert
  Gene/Insert name: mMCL-1 Delta C22
  Species: M. musculus (mouse)
  Insert size (bp): 930
  Mutation: C-terminal 22 amino acids are deleted from full length mMCL-1
  Cloning method: Restriction Enzyme; 5′ cloning site EcoRI (not destroyed); 3′ cloning site EcoRI (not destroyed)
  Sequencing primers: 5′ 5' primer (1333–1355): 5'-CCCTTGAACCTCCTCGTTCGACC-3'; 3′ 3' primer (1660–1682): 5'-GAGACGTGCTACTTCCATTTGTC-3'
Terms and licenses: Academic/Nonprofit Terms; Industry Terms: Not Available to Industry
How to cite: pMSCV-puro-mMCL1 Delta C22 was a gift from Joseph Opferman (Addgene plasmid # 45820 ; http://n2t.net/addgene:45820 ; RRID:Addgene_45820)
